Addgene plasmid #193937: pBa.GFP-KIF3C DD 616-796
Purpose: Mammalian expression of GFP-tagged Kif 3C DD 616-796
Depositing lab: Marvin Bentley. Depositing organization: Rensselaer Polytechnic Institute. Publication: KAP is the neuronal organelle adaptor for Kinesin-2 KIF3AB and KIF3AC. Garbouchian A, Montgomery A, Gilbert SP, Bentley M. Mol Biol Cell. 2022 Oct 6:mbcE22080336. doi: 10.1091/mbc.E22-08-0336. PubMed 36200888.
Backbone
  Vector backbone: pBeta Actin-GFP
  Vector type: Mammalian Expression
Growth in bacteria
  Bacterial resistance: Ampicillin, 100 μg/mL
  Growth temperature: 37°C
  Growth strain: NEB Stable
  Copy number: High Copy
Gene/Insert
  Gene/Insert name: Kif 3C
  Species: M. musculus (mouse)
  Insert size (bp): 699
  Entrez Gene: Kif3c (a.k.a. mKIAA4058)
  Promoter: Chicken Beta actin
  Tag / fusion protein: GFP (N terminal on backbone)
  Cloning method: Restriction Enzyme; 5′ cloning site Unknown (unknown if destroyed)
Terms and licenses: Academic/Nonprofit Terms; Industry Terms: Not Available to Industry
Depositor comments: pBa vector is susceptible to recombination and should not be grown in fast growing bacteria or cloned using recombination.
How to cite: pBa.GFP-KIF3C DD 616-796 was a gift from Marvin Bentley (Addgene plasmid # 193937 ; http://n2t.net/addgene:193937 ; RRID:Addgene_193937)
