[The description below was written by a language model from this plasmid's Addgene catalogue record and pLannotate feature annotations shown in this document.]
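Description:
pBa.GFP-KIF3C DD 616-796 is a mammalian expression plasmid built on the pBeta Actin-GFP backbone, encoding an EGFP-tagged fragment of the mouse kinesin-2 motor subunit KIF3C. Going by the construct name, the fragment covers residues 616–796. The record does not define the "DD" designation. Transcription is driven by the chicken β-actin promoter followed by a chimeric chicken β-actin/rabbit β-globin intron, an arrangement that typically improves transcript processing and gives strong constitutive expression in mammalian cells. The EGFP coding sequence lies immediately downstream and is fused to the N-terminus of the Kif3c fragment. The transcript ends in an SV40-derived region containing a short large T antigen remnant and the SV40 polyadenylation signal. The catalogue lists a 699 bp insert, whereas the automated annotation matches about 546 bp to Kif3c, so the annotated span may not include linker or flanking sequence counted in the insert size.

In bacteria the 7.3 kb plasmid is maintained through a high-copy ColE1/pUC-type origin and selected with ampicillin via the β-lactamase gene and its native promoter. Fragments of lacI, lacZα, rop and bom, together with the lac promoter, lac operator and CAP site, are backbone leftovers with no role in the expression cassette. No mammalian selection marker is annotated, which suits transient transfection. The depositor notes that the pBa vector is prone to recombination, consistent with its propagation in a recombination-deficient strain.

The construct lets the localization of this C-terminal KIF3C region be followed by fluorescence. It comes from work on how the adaptor KAP links KIF3AB and KIF3AC kinesin-2 motors to neuronal organelles.
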