Features (pLannotate 1.2.2; 16 found; start..end, strand, type, name):
      1..276     +  promoter       chicken β-actin promoter: No description available
    277..1246    +  intron         chimeric intron: chimera between introns from chicken β-actin and rabbit β-globin
   1309..2022    +  CDS            EGFP: EGFP is a basic (constitutively fluorescent) green fluorescent protein published in 1996, derived from Aequorea victoria. It is reported to be a rapidly-maturing weak dimer with moderate acid sensitivity.
   2065..2610    +  CDS            Kif3c (fragment): KIF3C_MOUSE - Experimental evidence at protein level: Swiss-Prot protein existence level 1. Microtubule-based anterograde translocator for membranous organelles. From Mus musculus (Mouse).
   2638..2723    +  CDS            large T antigen (fragment): large T antigen from SV40 (simian virus 40)
   2746..2880    +  polyA_signal   SV40 poly(A) signal: SV40 polyadenylation signal
   2935..2951    -  protein_bind   lac operator: The lac repressor binds to the lac operator to inhibit transcription in E. coli. This inhibition can be relieved by adding lactose or isopropyl-β-D-thiogalactopyranoside (IPTG). lac repressor encoded by lacI
   2959..2989    -  promoter       lac promoter: promoter for the E. coli lac operon
   3004..3025    -  protein_bind   CAP binding site: CAP binding activates transcription in the presence of cAMP. E. coli catabolite activator protein
   3038..3130    -  CDS            lacI (fragment): lac repressor; lacI; The lac repressor binds to the lac operator to inhibit transcription in E. coli. This inhibition can be relieved by adding lactose or isopropyl-β-D-thiogalactopyranoside (IPTG).
   3313..3901    -  rep_origin     ori: high-copy-number ColE1/pMB1/pBR322/pUC origin of replication
   4072..4932    -  CDS            AmpR: β-lactamase; bla; confers resistance to ampicillin, carbenicillin, and related antibiotics
   4933..5037    -  promoter       AmpR promoter: bla
   5132..5167    +  CDS            rop (fragment): Rop protein, which maintains plasmids at low copy number; rop
   5269..5368    +  misc_feature   bom (fragment): basis of mobility region from pBR322
   5374..5528    -  CDS            lacZα (fragment): LacZα fragment of β-galactosidase; lacZ fragment
>Addgene plasmid #193937 | pBa.GFP-KIF3C DD 616-796 | addgene full sequence | sequence record 380540 | Addgene NGS Result
TCGAGGTGAGCCCCACGTTCTGCTTCACTCTCCCCATCTCCCCCCCCTCCCCACCCCCAATTTTGTATTT
ATTTATTTTTTAATTATTTTGTGCAGCGATGGGGGCGGGGGGGGGGGGGGCGCGCGCCAGGCGGGGCGGG
GCGGGGCGAGGGGCGGGGCGGGGCGAGGCGGAGAGGTGCGGCGGCAGCCAATCAGAGCGGCGCGCTCCGA
AAGTTTCCTTTTATGGCGAGGCGGCGGCGGCGGCGGCCCTATAAAAAGCGAAGCGCGCGGCGGGCGGGAG
TCGCTGCGCGCTGCCTTCGCCCCGTGCCCCGCTCCGCCGCCGCCTCGCGCCGCCCGCCCCGGCTCTGACT
GACCGCGTTACTCCCACAGGTGAGCGGGCGGGACGGCCCTTCTCCTCCGGGCTGTAATTAGCGCTTGGTT
TAATGACGGCTCGTTTCTTTTCTGTGGCTGCGTGAAAGCCTTAAAGGGCTCCGGGAGGGCCCTTTGTGCG
GGGGGGAGCGGCTCGGGGGGTGCGTGCGTGTGTGTGTGCGTGGGGAGCGCCGCGTGCGGCTCCGCGCTGC
CCGGCGGCTGTGAGCGCTGCGGGCGCGGCGCGGGGCTTTGTGCGCTCCGCAGTGTGCGCGAGGGGAGCGC
GGCCGGGGGCGGTGCCCCGCGGTGCGGGGGGGGCTGCGAGGGGAACAAAGGCTGCGTGCGGGGTGTGTGC
GTGGGGGGGTGAGCAGGGGGTGTGGGCGCGGCGGTCGGGCTGTAACCCCCCCCTGCACCCCCCTCCCCGA
GTTGCTGAGCACGGCCCGGCTTCGGGTGCGGGGCTCCGTGCGGGGCGTGGCGCGGGGCTCGCCGTGCCGG
GCGGGGGGTGGCGGCAGGTGGGGGTGCCGGGCGGGGCGGGGCCGCCTCGGGCCGGGGAGGGCTCGGGGGA
GGGGCGCGGCGGCCCCCGGAGCGCCGGCGGCTGTCGAGGCGCGGCGAGCCGCAGCCATTGCCTTTTATGG
TAATCGTGCGAGAGGGCGCAGGGACTTCCTTTGTCCCAAATCTGTGCGGAGCCGAAATCTGGGAGGCGCC
GCCGCACCCCCTCTAGCGGGCGCGGGGCGAAGCGGTGCGGCGCCGGCAGGAAGGAAATGGGCGGGGAGGG
CCTTCGTGCGTCGCCGCGCCGCCGTCCCCTTCTCCATCTCCAGCCTCGGGGCTGTCCGCAGGGGGACGGC
TGCCTTCGGGGGGGACGGGGCAGGGCGGGGTTCGGCTTCTGGCGTGTGACCGGCGGGGTTTATATCTTCC
CTTCTCTGTTCCTCCGCAGCCCCCAAGCTTGGCGCGCCTAGGCCTACCATGGTGAGCAAGGGCGGGGAGC
TGTTCACCGGGGTGGTGCCCATCCTGGTCGAGCTGGACGGCGACGTAAACGGCCACAAGTTCAGCGTGTC
CGGCGAGGGCGAGGGCGATGCCACCTACGGCAAGCTGACCCTGAAGTTCATCTGCACCACCGGCAAGCTG
CCCGTGCCCTGGCCCACCCTCGTGACCACCCTGACCTACGGCGTGCAGTGCTTCAGCCGCTACCCCGACC
ACATGAAGCAGCACGACTTCTTCAAGTCCGCCATGCCCGAAGGCTACGTCCAGGAGCGCACCATCTTCTT
CAAGGACGACGGCAACTACAAGACCCGCGCCGAGGTGAAGTTCGAGGGCGACACCCTGGTGAACCGCATC
GAGCTGAAGGGCATCGACTTCAAGGAGGACGGCAACATCCTGGGGCACAAGCTGGAGTACAACTACAACA
GCCACAACGTCTATATCATGGCCGACAAGCAGAAGAACGGCATCAAGGTGAACTTCAAGATCCGCCACAA
CATCGAGGACGGCAGCGTGCAGCTCGCCGACCACTACCAGCAGAACACCCCCATCGGCGACGGCCCCGTG
CTGCTGCCCGACAACCACTACCTGAGCACCCAGTCCGCCCTGAGCAAAGACCCCAACGAGAAGCGCGATC
ACATGGTCCTGCTGGAGTTCGTGACCGCCGCCGGGATCACTCTCGGCATGGACGAGCTGTACGGCGGAGG
ATCCGGAGGCGGCTCTGGCGGAGGGCTGTACACTCGGCAGGACCTGGAGGAGGCGCAGAATGAGCAGACC
CGGGAACTAAAGCTCAAGTACCTCATCATTGAGAACTTCATCCCCCCTGAGGAGAAGAACAAGATCATGA
ACCGCCTTTTCCTGGACTGTGAGGAGGAGCAGTGGAGGTTCCAGCCACTGGTGCCAGCTGGAGTGAATAA
CAGCCAAATGAAGAAGCGTCCAACTTCTGCGGTGGGCTACAAGAGACCTATCAGCCAGTATGCTCGGGTT
GCCATGGCAATGGGGTCCCATCCCAGATACAGAGCTGAAAATATAATGTTTTTGGAACTGGATGTGTCCC
CACCGGCTATCTTTGAGATGGAGTTTTCTCATGACCAAGAGCAAGACCCACGGGTACTACACATGGAGAG
GCTCATGAGGTTGGACAGCTTTCTGGAAAGACCGTCCACAACTAAAGTGCGAAAGTCGAGATCCTGGTGC
CAGAGTCCTCAGCGGATGCCTCCACCCTCCACAGCTCATGCATCCATGACCTCTGTTCCTTTGCACCCTG
CAACAGTGGTAGACCATGACTGACGGACCGTCTAATCTAGATAAGTAATGATCATAATCAGCCATATCAC
ATCTGTAGAGGTTTTACTTGCTTTAAAAAACCTCCCACACCTCCCCCTGAACCTGAAACATAAAATGAAT
GCAATTGTTGTTGTTAACTTGTTTATTGCAGCTTATAATGGTTACAAATAAAGCAATAGCATCACAAATT
TCACAAATAAAGCATTTTTTTCACTGCATTCTAGTTGTGGTTTGTCCAAACTCATCAATGTATCTTATCA
TGTCTGGATCCCCGGGTACCGAGCTCGAATTCGTAATCATGTCATAGCTGTTTCCTGTGTGAAATTGTTA
TCCGCTCACAATTCCACACAACATACGAGCCGGAAGCATAAAGTGTAAAGCCTGGGGTGCCTAATGAGTG
AGCTAACTCACATTAATTGCGTTGCGCTCACTGCCCGCTTTCCAGTCGGGAAACCTGTCGTGCCAGCTGC
ATTAATGAATCGGCCAACGCGCGGGGAGAGGCGGTTTGCGTATTGGGCGCTCTTCCGCTTCCTCGCTCAC
TGACTCGCTGCGCTCGGTCGTTCGGCTGCGGCGAGCGGTATCAGCTCACTCAAAGGCGGTAATACGGTTA
TCCACAGAATCAGGGGATAACGCAGGAAAGAACATGTGAGCAAAAGGCCAGCAAAAGGCCAGGAACCGTA
AAAAGGCCGCGTTGCTGGCGTTTTTCCATAGGCTCCGCCCCCCTGACGAGCATCACAAAAATCGACGCTC
AAGTCAGAGGTGGCGAAACCCGACAGGACTATAAAGATACCAGGCGTTTCCCCCTGGAAGCTCCCTCGTG
CGCTCTCCTGTTCCGACCCTGCCGCTTACCGGATACCTGTCCGCCTTTCTCCCTTCGGGAAGCGTGGCGC
TTTCTCATAGCTCACGCTGTAGGTATCTCAGTTCGGTGTAGGTCGTTCGCTCCAAGCTGGGCTGTGTGCA
CGAACCCCCCGTTCAGCCCGACCGCTGCGCCTTATCCGGTAACTATCGTCTTGAGTCCAACCCGGTAAGA
CACGACTTATCGCCACTGGCAGCAGCCACTGGTAACAGGATTAGCAGAGCGAGGTATGTAGGCGGTGCTA
CAGAGTTCTTGAAGTGGTGGCCTAACTACGGCTACACTAGAAGAACAGTATTTGGTATCTGCGCTCTGCT
GAAGCCAGTTACCTTCGGAAAAAGAGTTGGTAGCTCTTGATCCGGCAAACAAACCACCGCTGGTAGCGGT
GGTTTTTTTGTTTGCAAGCAGCAGATTACGCGCAGAAAAAAAGGATCTCAAGAAGATCCTTTGATCTTTT
CTACGGGGTCTGACGCTCAGTGGAACGAAAACTCACGTTAAGGGATTTTGGTCATGAGATTATCAAAAAG
GATCTTCACCTAGATCCTTTTAAATTAAAAATGAAGTTTTAAATCAATCTAAAGTATATATGAGTAAACT
TGGTCTGACAGTTACCAATGCTTAATCAGTGAGGCACCTATCTCAGCGATCTGTCTATTTCGTTCATCCA
TAGTTGCCTGACTCCCCGTCGTGTAGATAACTACGATACGGGAGGGCTTACCATCTGGCCCCAGTGCTGC
AATGATACCGCGAGACCCACGCTCACCGGCTCCAGATTTATCAGCAATAAACCAGCCAGCCGGAAGGGCC
GAGCGCAGAAGTGGTCCTGCAACTTTATCCGCCTCCATCCAGTCTATTAATTGTTGCCGGGAAGCTAGAG
TAAGTAGTTCGCCAGTTAATAGTTTGCGCAACGTTGTTGCCATTGCTACAGGCATCGTGGTGTCACGCTC
GTCGTTTGGTATGGCTTCATTCAGCTCCGGTTCCCAACGATCAAGGCGAGTTACATGATCCCCCATGTTG
TGCAAAAAAGCGGTTAGCTCCTTCGGTCCTCCGATCGTTGTCAGAAGTAAGTTGGCCGCAGTGTTATCAC
TCATGGTTATGGCAGCACTGCATAATTCTCTTACTGTCATGCCATCCGTAAGATGCTTTTCTGTGACTGG
TGAGTACTCAACCAAGTCATTCTGAGAATAGTGTATGCGGCGACCGAGTTGCTCTTGCCCGGCGTCAATA
CGGGATAATACCGCGCCACATAGCAGAACTTTAAAAGTGCTCATCATTGGAAAACGTTCTTCGGGGCGAA
AACTCTCAAGGATCTTACCGCTGTTGAGATCCAGTTCGATGTAACCCACTCGTGCACCCAACTGATCTTC
AGCATCTTTTACTTTCACCAGCGTTTCTGGGTGAGCAAAAACAGGAAGGCAAAATGCCGCAAAAAAGGGA
ATAAGGGCGACACGGAAATGTTGAATACTCATACTCTTCCTTTTTCAATATTATTGAAGCATTTATCAGG
GTTATTGTCTCATGAGCGGATACATATTTGAATGTATTTAGAAAAATAAACAAATAGGGGTTCCGCGCAC
ATTTCCCCGAAAAGTGCCACCTGACGTCTAAGAAACCATTATTATCATGACATTAACCTATAAAAATAGG
CGTATCACGAGGCCCTTTCGTCTCGCGCGTTTCGGTGATGACGGTGAAAACCTCTGACACATGCAGCTCC
CGGAGACGGTCACAGCTTGTCTGTAAGCGGATGCCGGGAGCAGACAAGCCCGTCAGGGCGCGTCAGCGGG
TGTTGGCGGGTGTCGGGGCTGGCTTAACTATGCGGCATCAGAGCAGATTGTACTGAGAGTGCACCATATG
CGGTGTGAAATACCGCACAGATGCGTAAGGAGAAAATACCGCATCAGGCGCCATTCGCCATTCAGGCTGC
GCAACTGTTGGGAAGGGCGATCGGTGCGGGCCTCTTCGCTATTACGCCAGCTGGCGAAAGGGGGATGTGC
TGCAAGGCGATTAAGTTGGGTAACGCCAGGGTTTTCCCAGTCACGACGTTGTAAAACGACGGCCAGTGCC
AAGTTGGGATCTTTGCATTGGCCCACGGCTCTCAGGATGGGGATGCTCCCCTTCAGCACCCGGTTCCCCT
TGGAAACTGATGGTCCTGGCTCTGTGGCATGGCAGTGGCACTGTGAGGAGCCCCCTACCAGCAGCACACA
GTGGGGTTGGCACTGCCACGCTCCGGATGCCGCGCTCTGATCCAACCCCATAATCAAGGGAACCCGAATT
GCCCCATCATTGCCCCCACCACCCCCATCCTGCCGGGCCCTCACACCCCACGCTGCCTTCTGGTGACATT
CCCCAGCCCAAACCCACGGCTTCATGGCTACCGCGGGGCATTTCCCATTGCCGCCCCATTATCAGCTCTG
CACACCTCCCGCTGTACCCATGCCTCGTGGCTGCCCTTCTTTGACGTATAATCTTCTAATTAATACCCGG
CCTTGTCAAAGTGGAGCACAAACGTTAATTAATTCCCCAGCAGGCAGGTAATTAACAGTGTGACTCCCTT
TTTGCTGCGAGTGGGGCTGATACAGAGAGATGTGGCACTATGGAGCCCACGGGGTCCTGGCACTGGGTGC
CCACGGAGGTCCCCATGTGCTGCAGTGTCACCGCCTCCGAGGAGACAGTATTGTCCCTGCGGTGTCCCTG
CAGCTCAGCTCTGTCCACAGGGCCACCTCCAGTTTGGAGGGGACACAATGCAGCCCCGATGCAACCCATC
CTCGCAGCATCCCAGGGACAAAGACCCCACTGCAAGACCGCACACAGGGCTGGGTCCCGCTCCCCTAATA
TCTACAGTGCTTCTTGCATGGCCCCTTAATCAATGCAGTTAATCAGCATGCGCTCATGCACCGCTCTGGA
GCTGCAAAGCCCCTCGCAGCGCTGCTCACCAACACCGCGCACCGCCCCGGCCCAGCCTGCAGCACGCGCT
GCAAACAGGAAAGAAACAAAATATTGCCCAAATGTAGGCAAAGGCATTCGGCTGCCTTGACCTCCGCCGG
GCCGGGCCCTGCCTGACTCAGCTCCTTACTCAGCGCTCGCTTCCTCCCTCCGGCTGCCACCGCCGCAGCG
CACACCCTGACAAAGAGTGGCCCTTAACGGGCTCTGAGGTGCACCCAGCAGTGCACTCAGCAGTCCAAGG
GCCGGCCTGGAGGTTTGCACCGCTACGTGCTGACATTAGCATTGAACTTGGCCCTGGGTAGTGCTGCAGG
CCGGGCGGGGTGGGTGTAGAGAGTGCAGCGCGCGTTGCACCCGGTGCCCCTTCCCCTCCCTTGCATCCCA
GCAGGCTGCACCCCAGCACCAGGCCCGTGCATGCATGCTCCTGGTGTTATTGCAGCCTGGTGCATGCATG
CGTCTTGATGGTGCAGCGCTGTGCATGCATCCTCCTTGGTGTGTAGCAGTCTAGTGCATGCATACCCCTC
GGTGTTATTGCTGCTCTGTGCACGCACGCTCATTGTATCACTTCATCCCAGTGCATGCACTCACACTGGA
GCGATTGCTGCTCGGTGCACGCACACTCATTGTATCACTGCAGCTCAGTGGCTGCACGCACACCGGTGTT
ATTGCTGCTCGGTGCGTGCATGCACATCAGTGTCGCTGCAGCTCAGTGCATGCACGCTCATTGCCCATCG
CTATCCCTGCCTCTCCTGCTGGCGCTCCCCGGGAGGTGACTTCAAGGGGACCGCAGGACCACCTCGGGGG
TGGGGGGAGGGCTGCACACGCGGACCCCGCTCCCCCTCCCCAACAAAGCACTGTGGAATCAAAAAGGGGG
GAGGGGGGATGGAGGGGCGCGTCACACCCCCGCCCCACACCCTCACC
