>Addgene plasmid #193937 | pBa.GFP-KIF3C DD 616-796 | depositor partial sequence | sequence record 375773 | Kif 3C
CGGCAGGACCTGGAGGAGGCGCAGAATGAGCAGACCCGGGAACTAAAGCTCAAGTACCTCATCATTGAGA
ACTTCATCCCCCCTGAGGAGAAGAACAAGATCATGAACCGCCTTTTCCTGGACTGTGAGGAGGAGCAGTG
GAGGTTCCAGCCACTGGTGCCAGCTGGAGTGAATAACAGCCAAATGAAGAAGCGTCCAACTTCTGCGGTG
GGCTACAAGAGACCTATCAGCCAGTATGCTCGGGTTGCCATGGCAATGGGGTCCCATCCCAGATACAGAG
CTGAAAATATAATGTTTTTGGAACTGGATGTGTCCCCACCGGCTATCTTTGAGATGGAGTTTTCTCATGA
CCAAGAGCAAGACCCACGGGTACTACACATGGAGAGGCTCATGAGGTTGGACAGCTTTCTGGAAAGACCG
TCCACAACTAAAGTGCGAAAGTCGAGATCCTGGTGCCAGAGTCCTCAGCGGATGCCTCCACCCTCCACAG
CTCATGCATCCATGACCTCTGTTCCTTTGCACCCTGCAACAGTGGTAGACCATGACTGACGGACCGTCTA
ATCTAGATAAGTAATGATCATAATCAGCCATATCACATCTGTAGAGGTTTTACTTGCTTTAAAAAACCTC
CCACACCTCCCCCTGAACCTGAAACATAAAATGAATGCAATTGTTGTTGTTAACTTGTTTATTGCAGCT
